Addgene plasmid #43073: I-CGTG
Depositing lab: Chad Cowan & Kiran Musunuru. Depositing organization: Harvard University. Publication: A TALEN Genome-Editing System for Generating Human Stem Cell-Based Disease Models. Ding Q, Lee YK, Schaefer EA, Peters DT, Veres A, Kim K, Kuperwasser N, Motola DL, Meissner TB, Hendriks WT, Trevisan M, Gupta RM, Moisan A, Banks E, Friesen M, Schinzel RT, Xia F, Tang A, Xia Y, Figueroa E, Wann A, Ahfeldt T, Daheron L, Zhang F, Rubin LL, Peng LF, Chung RT, Musunuru K, Cowan CA. Cell Stem Cell. 2012 Dec 12. pii: S1934-5909(12)00645-5. doi: 10.1016/j.stem.2012.11.011. PubMed 23246482.
Backbone
  Vector backbone: pCRII-TOPO
  Backbone manufacturer: Invitrogen
  Backbone size w/o insert (bp): 3973
  Vector type: Bacterial Cloning
Growth in bacteria
  Bacterial resistance: Ampicillin and Kanamycin, 100 & 50 μg/mL
  Growth temperature: 37°C
  Growth strain: Top10
  Copy number: High Copy
Gene/Insert
  Gene/Insert name: I-CGTG
  Species: Synthetic
  Insert size (bp): 424
  Cloning method: TOPO Cloning
  Sequencing primers: 5′ T7; 3′ M13-rev
Terms and licenses: Academic/Nonprofit Terms; Industry Terms: Not Available to Industry
How to cite: I-CGTG was a gift from Chad Cowan & Kiran Musunuru (Addgene plasmid # 43073 ; http://n2t.net/addgene:43073 ; RRID:Addgene_43073)
