[The description below was written by a language model from this plasmid's Addgene catalogue record.]
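Description:
I-CGTG is a bacterial cloning plasmid built on the commercial pCRII-TOPO backbone (about 4 kb without insert), into which a 424 bp synthetic insert was introduced by TOPO cloning. It is maintained in E. coli as a high-copy plasmid and carries both ampicillin and kanamycin resistance, consistent with the dual markers of this backbone. No feature table accompanies the record, so the positions of the origin, resistance genes and flanking promoter or primer sites cannot be confirmed directly. The listed sequencing primers (T7 on the 5′ side and M13 reverse on the 3′ side) do match the standard sites that bracket the pCRII-TOPO cloning site.

The record does not describe the insert beyond its name, synthetic origin and size. The associated publication reports a TALEN genome-editing system for generating human stem cell-based disease models. In that context, the name suggests a library component: a pre-assembled block of TALE repeat units specifying the four-base target CGTG, with the "I" prefix probably marking its position in an ordered assembly scheme. The insert length is roughly what four TALE repeats of about 100 bp each would occupy. This reading is an inference from the name, size and publication, not something the catalogue fields state. The plasmid has no stated mammalian promoter, nuclease domain or reporter, so it is best regarded as a storage and propagation vector. Its insert would be excised or amplified and combined with other modules to build full-length TALE arrays in a separate expression backbone, not used as a functional nuclease construct itself.
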