>Addgene plasmid #43073 | I-CGTG | depositor partial sequence | sequence record 58338 | I-CGTG sequence 424 bps
CGTCTCCTGACCCCAGAGCAGGTCGTGGCGATCGCAAGCCACGACGGAGGAAAGCAAGCCTTGGAAACAG
TACAGAGGCTGTTGCCTGTGCTGTGCCAAGCGCACGGACTCACCCCAGAGCAGGTCGTGGCAATCGCGAG
CAATAACGGCGGAAAACAGGCTTTGGAAACGGTGCAGAGGCTCCTTCCAGTGCTGTGCCAAGCGCACGGC
CTCACCCCAGAGCAGGTCGTGGCCATTGCCTCGAATGGAGGGGGCAAACAGGCGTTGGAAACCGTACAAC
GATTGCTGCCGGTGCTGTGCCAAGCGCACGGATTAACCCCAGAGCAGGTCGTGGCAATCGCGAGCAATAA
CGGCGGAAAACAGGCTTTGGAAACGGTGCAGAGGCTCCTTCCAGTGCTGTGCCAAGCGCACGGCTTAAGA
GACG
