>Addgene plasmid #43073 | I-CGTG | addgene partial sequence | sequence record 60421 | M13-F20 5'-TGTAAAACGACGGCCAGT-3'
CTATAGGGCGAATTGGGCCCTCTAGATGCATGCTCGAGCGGCCGCCAGTGTGATGGATATCTGCAGAATT
CGCCCTTATATAGATGCCGTCCTAGCGCGTCTCCTGACCCCAGAGCAGGTCGTGGCGATCGCAAGCCACG
ACGGAGGAAAGCAAGCCTTGGAAACAGTACAGAGGCTGTTGCCTGTGCTGTGCCAAGCGCACGGACTCAC
CCCAGAGCAGGTCGTGGCAATCGCGAGCAATAACGGCGGAAAACAGGCTTTGGAAACGGTGCAGAGGCTC
CTTCCAGTGCTGTGCCAAGCGCACGGCCTCACCCCAGAGCAGGTCGTGGCCATTGCCTCGAATGGAGGGG
GCAAACAGGCGTTGGAAACCGTACAACGATTGCTGCCGGTGCTGTGCCAAGCGCACGGATTAACCCCAGA
GCAGGTCGTGGCAATCGCGAGCAATAACGGCGGAAAACAGGCTTTGGAAACGGTGCAGAGGCTCCTTCCA
GTGCTGTGCCAAGCGCACGGCTTAAGAGACGTGGGCACAGGAAAGATACTTAAGGGCGAATTCCAGCACA
CTGGCGGCCGTTACTAGTGGATCCGAGCTCGGTACCAAGCTTGATGCATAGCTTGAGTATTCTATAGTGT
CACCTAAATAGCTTGGCGTAATCATGGTCATAGCTGTTTCCTGTGTGAAATTGTTATCCGCTCACAATTC
CACACAACATACGAGCCGGAAGCATAAAGTGTAAAGCCTGGGGTGCCTAATGAGTGAGCTAACTCACATT
AATTGCGTTGCGCTCACTGCCCGCTTTCCAGTCGGGAAACCTGTCGTGCCAGCTGCATTAATGAATCGGC
CAACGCGCGGGGAGAGGCGGTTTGCGTATTGGGCGCTCTTCCGCTTCCTCGCTCACTGACTCGCTGCGCT
CGGTCGTTCGGCTGCG
